>Addgene plasmid #176333 | pVRC8400-SARS-CoV-2-S2P-B.1.617.1-AVI | addgene full sequence | sequence record 347142 | Addgene NGS Result
AGAAAAACTCATCGAGCATCAAATGAAACTGCAATTTATTCATATCAGGATTATCAATACCATATTTTTG
AAAAAGCCGTTTCTGTAATGAAGGAGAAAACTCACCGAGGCAGTTCCATAGGATGGCAAGATCCTGGTAT
CGGTCTGCGATTCCGACTCGTCCAACATCAATACAACCTATTAATTTCCCCTCGTCAAAAATAAGGTTAT
CAAGTGAGAAATCACCATGAGTGACGACTGAATCCGGTGAGAATGGCAAAAGCTTATGCATTTCTTTCCA
GACTTGTTCAACAGGCCAGCCATTACGCTCGTCATCAAAATCACTCGCATCAACCAAACCGTTATTCATT
CGTGATTGCGCCTGAGCGAGACGAAATACGCGATCGCTGTTAAAAGGACAATTACAAACAGGAATCGAAT
GCAACCGGCGCAGGAACACTGCCAGCGCATCAACAATATTTTCACCTGAATCAGGATATTCTTCTAATAC
CTGGAATGCTGTTTTCCCGGGGATCGCAGTGGTGAGTAACCATGCATCATCAGGAGTACGGATAAAATGC
TTGATGGTCGGAAGAGGCATAAATTCCGTCAGCCAGTTTAGTCTGACCATCTCATCTGTAACATCATTGG
CAACGCTACCTTTGCCATGTTTCAGAAACAACTCTGGCGCATCGGGCTTCCCATACAATCGATAGATTGT
CGCACCTGATTGCCCGACATTATCGCGAGCCCATTTATACCCATATAAATCAGCATCCATGTTGGAATTT
AATCGCGGCCTCGAGCAAGACGTTTCCCGTTGAATATGGCTCATAACACCCCTTGTATTACTGTTTATGT
AAGCAGACAGTTTTATTGTTCATGATGATATATTTTTATCTTGTGCAATGTAACATCAGAGATTTTGAGA
CACAACGTGGCTTTCCCCCCCCCCCCATTATTGAAGCATTTATCAGGGTTATTGTCTCATGAGCGGATAC
ATATTTGAATGTATTTAGAAAAATAAACAAATAGGGGTTCCGCGCACATTTCCCCGAAAAGTGCCACCTG
ACGTCTAAGAAACCATTATTATCATGACATTAACCTATAAAAATAGGCGTATCACGAGGCCCTTTCGTCT
CGCGCGTTTCGGTGATGACGGTGAAAACCTCTGACACATGCAGCTCCCGGAGACGGTCACAGCTTGTCTG
TAAGCGGATGCCGGGAGCAGACAAGCCCGTCAGGGCGCGTCAGCGGGTGTTGGCGGGTGTCGGGGCTGGC
TTAACTATGCGGCATCAGAGCAGATTGTACTGAGAGTGCACCATATGCGGTGTGAAATACCGCACAGATG
CGTAAGGAGAAAATACCGCATCAGATTGGCTATTGGCCATTGCATACGTTGTATCCATATCATAATATGT
ACATTTATATTGGCTCATGTCCAACATTACCGCCATGTTGACATTGATTATTGACTAGTTATTAATAGTA
ATCAATTACGGGGTCATTAGTTCATAGCCCATATATGGAGTTCCGCGTTACATAACTTACGGTAAATGGC
CCGCCTGGCTGACCGCCCAACGACCCCCGCCCATTGACGTCAATAATGACGTATGTTCCCATAGTAACGC
CAATAGGGACTTTCCATTGACGTCAATGGGTGGAGTATTTACGGTAAACTGCCCACTTGGCAGTACATCA
AGTGTATCATATGCCAAGTACGCCCCCTATTGACGTCAATGACGGTAAATGGCCCGCCTGGCATTATGCC
CAGTACATGACCTTATGGGACTTTCCTACTTGGCAGTACATCTACGTATTAGTCATCGCTATTACCATGG
TGATGCGGTTTTGGCAGTACATCAATGGGCGTGGATAGCGGTTTGACTCACGGGGATTTCCAAGTCTCCA
CCCCATTGACGTCAATGGGAGTTTGTTTTGGCACCAAAATCAACGGGACTTTCCAAAATGTCGTAACAAC
TCCGCCCCATTGACGCAAATGGGCGGTAGGCGTGTACGGTGGGAGGTCTATATAAGCAGAGCTCGTTTAG
TGAACCGTCAGATCGCCTGGAGACGCCATCCACGCTGTTTTGACCTCCATAGAAGACACCGGGACCGATC
CAGCCTCCATCGGCTCGCATCTCTCCTTCACGCGCCCGCCGCCCTACCTGAGGCCGCCATCCACGCCGGT
TGAGTCGCGTTCTGCCGCCTCCCGCCTGTGGTGCCTCCTGAACTGCGTCCGCCGTCTAGGTAAGTTTAAA
GCTCAGGTCGAGACCGGGCCTTTGTCCGGCGCTCCCTTGGAGCCTACCTAGACTCAGCCGGCTCTCCACG
CTTTGCCTGACCCTGCTTGCTCAACTCTAGTTAACGGTGGAGGGCAGTGTAGTCTGAGCAGTACTCGTTG
CTGCCGCGCGCGCCACCAGACATAATAGCTGACAGACTAACAGACTGTTCCTTTCCATGGGTCTTTTCTG
CAGTCACCGTCGTCGACACGTGTGATCAGATATCGCGGCCGCTCTAGACCACCATGGGATGGTCATGTAT
CATCCTTTTTCTAGTAGCAACTGCAACCGGTGTACATTCCGCACCAGAGCTGCTGGGAGGACCTAGCGTG
TTCCTGTTTCCCCCTAAGCCTAAGGACACCCTGATGATCAGCCGGACCCCAGAGGTGACATGCGTGGTGG
TGGACGTGTCCCACGAGGACCCCGAGGTGAAGTTCAACTGGTACGTGGATGGCGTGGAGGTGCACAATGC
CAAGACCAAGCCAAGGGAGGAGCAGTACAACTCTACCTATCGCGTGGTGAGCGTGCTGACAGTGCTGCAC
CAGGACTGGCTGAACGGCAAGGAGTACAAGTGTAAGGTGTCTAATAAGGCCCTGCCTGCCCCAATCGAGA
AGACCATCAGCAAGGCAAAGGGACAGCCAAGGGAGCCTCAGGTGTATACCCTGCCACCCAGCCGCGACGA
GCTGACAAAGAACCAGGTGTCCCTGTACTGCCTGGTGAAGGGCTTCTATCCTTCCGATATCGCCGTGGAG
TGGGAGTCTAATGGCCAGCCAGAGAACAATTACAAGACCACACCTCCAGTGCTGGACTCCGATGGCTCTT
TCTTTCTGTATTCCAAGCTGACCGTGGATAAGAGCCGGTGGCAGCAGGGCAACGTGTTTAGCTGTTCCGT
GATGCACGAGGCCCTGCACAATCACTACACACAGAAGTCTCTGAGCCTGTCCCCCGGCAAGGGAGGAGGA
GGCAGCGGCGGAGGAGGCTCCGGAGGCGGCGGCTCTGGCGGCGGCGGCAGCGCCCCTGAACTGCTGGGAG
GACCAAGCGTGTTCCTGTTTCCACCTAAGCCCAAAGATACCCTGATGATCTCCAGGACCCCTGAAGTCAC
CTGCGTGGTCGTGGACGTGTCTCATGAGGACCCCGAAGTCAAGTTCAACTGGTACGTGGACGGAGTCGAA
GTCCATAACGCCAAGACCAAGCCTAGAGAAGAGCAGTACAACTCCACCTATAGAGTGGTGTCTGTGCTGA
CAGTGCTGCATCAGGATTGGCTGAATGGCAAGGAATATAAGTGTAAGGTGAGCAATAAGGCCCTGCCCGC
CCCTATCGAGAAGACCATCTCTAAAGCCAAAGGACAGCCAAGGGAGCCACAGGTGTATACACTGCCACCC
AGCCGGGACGAGCTGACCAAGAACCAGGTGAGCCTGACATGTCTGGTCAAGGGCTTCTACCCCAGTGACA
TTGCTGTGGAGTGGGAGTCCAATGGCCAGCCTGAGAACAATTATAAAACTACCCCACCAGTGCTGGACAG
CGATGGCTCCTTCTTTCTGACCAGCAAGCTGACAGTGGATAAGTCCCGCTGGCAGCAGGGAAACGTGTTT
TCTTGTAGCGTGATGCATGAGGCCCTGCATAACCACTACACCCAGAAGTCCCTGTCTCTGAGCCCAGGCA
AGGGAGGCAGCGGAGGCGGAGGCAGCGGAGGCCTGGAGGTGCTGTTTCAGGGCCCTCAGTGCGTGAACCT
GACCACCCGAACCCAGCTCCCACCAGCCTACACCAACAGCTTTACACGGGGCGTGTACTACCCTGACAAG
GTGTTCAGATCTAGCGTCCTGCACAGCACTCAGGACCTCTTCCTGCCGTTCTTCAGCAACGTGACATGGT
TCCACGCCATCCACGTGAGCGGCACAAACGGAACCAAGCGGTTTGATAACCCCGTCCTGCCATTCAATGA
TGGAGTTTACTTCGCCAGTATCGAGAAGAGTAACATCATCCGGGGCTGGATCTTCGGCACCACCCTGGAT
AGCAAAACACAGAGCCTCCTGATCGTGAACAATGCCACGAACGTCGTGATCAAGGTGTGCGAGTTCCAGT
TTTGCAATGATCCTTTCCTGGACGTGTACTACCACAAGAACAACAAGAGCTGGATGAAGAGCGAGTTCAG
AGTCTACAGCAGCGCCAACAACTGCACATTCGAGTACGTCTCTCAGCCTTTTCTGATGGACCTTGAGGGG
AAACAAGGCAACTTCAAGAACCTGAGAGAATTCGTGTTCAAGAACATCGACGGCTACTTCAAAATCTACT
CCAAGCACACACCCATCAACCTGGTCCGGGACCTCCCTCAGGGCTTCAGCGCCCTGGAACCCCTGGTCGA
CCTGCCCATAGGCATCAACATAACGCGGTTCCAAACCCTGCTGGCCCTGCATAGATCCTACCTGACTCCT
GGCGACAGCAGCAGCGGATGGACCGCCGGAGCTGCAGCCTACTATGTGGGCTACCTGCAACCTAGAACCT
TCCTGCTGAAGTACAACGAGAACGGCACAATCACAGACGCCGTCGACTGCGCCCTGGACCCTCTCTCTGA
GACAAAGTGCACCCTGAAGTCCTTCACCGTGGAAAAGGGCATCTACCAGACCAGCAACTTCCGGGTGCAG
CCTACAGAGAGCATCGTGCGATTTCCAAACATTACCAACCTCTGCCCCTTCGGCGAGGTGTTTAACGCCA
CAAGATTTGCCTCCGTTTACGCCTGGAATAGAAAGAGAATCAGCAATTGTGTGGCCGACTACTCCGTGCT
GTATAACAGCGCCTCTTTCAGCACCTTCAAGTGCTACGGCGTTTCCCCAACAAAGCTGAATGACCTGTGC
TTCACCAACGTGTACGCCGACTCCTTCGTAATTAGAGGCGATGAGGTGCGGCAGATCGCACCAGGCCAGA
CCGGTAAGATCGCTGACTACAACTATAAGCTGCCTGATGATTTTACAGGCTGCGTGATCGCCTGGAACTC
TAACAACCTGGATAGCAAGGTGGGCGGCAACTACAACTACAGATACCGGCTGTTTCGCAAGTCTAACCTG
AAACCTTTCGAGAGAGACATCTCCACAGAGATCTACCAGGCCGGTTCTACACCTTGTAACGGGGTGCAGG
GCTTCAACTGTTACTTCCCTCTGCAAAGCTACGGCTTCCAGCCTACCAATGGAGTCGGCTACCAGCCATA
CCGGGTGGTCGTGCTGTCCTTCGAGTTACTCCACGCCCCCGCCACCGTCTGCGGTCCTAAGAAGTCCACC
AATCTGGTTAAGAACAAATGCGTGAACTTCAACTTCAACGGCCTGACCGGGACCGGCGTGCTGACCGAAA
GCAACAAAAAGTTCCTCCCCTTCCAGCAGTTCGGCCGTGATATCGCTGACACCACAGATGCCGTCAGAGA
TCCACAGACCCTGGAAATCCTGGATATTACACCCTGCTCCTTCGGAGGAGTTTCTGTGATCACCCCCGGG
ACCAATACCAGCAACCAGGTGGCTGTGCTGTACCAAGGTGTTAACTGCACCGAGGTTCCTGTGGCCATCC
ACGCCGATCAGCTGACACCTACTTGGAGAGTGTACTCCACTGGCTCCAATGTGTTCCAGACCAGGGCCGG
ATGTCTGATCGGCGCCGAGCACGTGAATAACAGTTACGAGTGCGACATCCCTATCGGCGCCGGCATCTGT
GCCAGCTACCAGACCCAGACAAACAGCAGAGGGTCTGCTTCCTCTGTAGCTAGCCAGAGCATCATCGCCT
ACACCATGAGCCTGGGCGCAGAGAACAGCGTGGCCTATTCCAACAACTCTATCGCCATTCCCACCAACTT
TACAATTAGCGTCACAACAGAGATCCTGCCCGTGAGCATGACCAAGACCAGCGTGGACTGTACAATGTAC
ATCTGTGGCGACAGCACTGAATGCAGCAACCTGCTGCTGCAATACGGCTCCTTTTGCACCCAACTGAACC
GGGCGCTGACCGGAATCGCCGTGGAACAGGACAAAAATACCCAGGAGGTGTTCGCCCAAGTGAAGCAGAT
CTACAAGACCCCACCTATCAAGGACTTCGGCGGCTTTAACTTTAGCCAGATTCTCCCTGATCCTTCTAAG
CCTAGCAAGCGGAGCTTTATCGAGGATCTGCTGTTCAACAAGGTCACCCTGGCCGATGCCGGCTTTATCA
AACAGTATGGCGATTGCCTGGGCGACATAGCCGCCAGAGATCTGATCTGCGCCCAGAAATTCAACGGCCT
GACAGTTCTCCCACCTCTGCTGACCGACGAGATGATCGCTCAGTACACCTCTGCCCTGCTGGCTGGCACC
ATCACATCTGGGTGGACATTTGGCGCCGGCGCCGCCCTGCAGATCCCCTTTGCCATGCAGATGGCCTATA
GATTCAACGGAATCGGCGTGACCCAGAACGTGCTGTATGAAAACCAGAAGCTGATCGCTAACCAGTTCAA
TTCTGCCATCGGCAAGATCCAGGACTCCCTCTCCTCTACCGCCAGCGCCCTGGGCAAACTGCAGGACGTG
GTGAATCAGAACGCCCAAGCCCTGAACACCCTGGTGAAGCAGCTCAGCAGCAATTTTGGCGCCATCAGCT
CTGTGCTGAACGATATCCTGTCTAGACTGGACCCTCCAGAAGCCGAAGTCCAGATCGATAGACTGATCAC
AGGCAGACTGCAGTCCCTGCAAACCTACGTGACCCAACAGCTGATCAGGGCCGCTGAAATAAGAGCCAGC
GCCAATCTCGCCGCTACCAAGATGTCCGAGTGTGTGCTGGGACAGTCTAAACGCGTTGACTTCTGCGGCA
AAGGCTATCACCTGATGAGCTTCCCCCAGAGCGCGCCGCACGGCGTGGTGTTCCTGCATGTGACATACGT
GCCTGCCCACGAGAAGAATTTCACAACCGCCCCTGCCATCTGCCACGACGGCAAGGCCCACTTCCCAAGA
GAGGGCGTTTTCGTTTCCAATGGCACACACTGGTTCGTGACACAAAGAAACTTCTACGAACCCCAGATTA
TCACCACCGACAACACCTTCGTGAGTGGCAATTGTGACGTGGTCATCGGAATCGTGAACAACACAGTGTA
CGACCCTCTGCAACCTGAGCTGGACTCTTTTAAGGAAGAGCTGGACAAGTACTTTAAAAACCACACCAGC
CCCGATGTGGACCTGGGCGACATCAGTGGCATTAACGCCAGCGTGGTGAACATCCAAAAGGAAATCGACA
GACTGAACGAGGTGGCCAAGAACCTGAACGAGTCCCTGATCGACCTGCAGGAGCTCGGCAAATACGAGCA
GGGATCTGGATACATCCCCGAGGCCCCCAGAGATGGCCAGGCCTACGTGCGGAAGGACGGCGAGTGGGTA
CTGCTGAGCACATTCCTGGGCAGATCCGGAGGAGGCCTGGTGCCACAGCAGAGCGGAGGCCTGAACGACA
TCTTCGAGGCCCAGAAGATCGAGTGGCACGAGGGCTGATGAGGATCCAGATCTGCTGTGCCTTCTAGTTG
CCAGCCATCTGTTGTTTGCCCCTCCCCCGTGCCTTCCTTGACCCTGGAAGGTGCCACTCCCACTGTCCTT
TCCTAATAAAATGAGGAAATTGCATCGCATTGTCTGAGTAGGTGTCATTCTATTCTGGGGGGTGGGGTGG
GGCAGGACAGCAAGGGGGAGGATTGGGAAGACAATAGCAGGCATGCTGGGGATGCGGTGGGCTCTATGGG
TACCCAGGTGCTGAAGAATTGACCCGGTTCCTCCTGGGCCAGAAAGAAGCAGGCACATCCCCTTCTCTGT
GACACACCCTGTCCACGCCCCTGGTTCTTAGTTCCAGCCCCACTCATAGGACACTCATAGCTCAGGAGGG
CTCCGCCTTCAATCCCACCCGCTAAAGTACTTGGAGCGGTCTCTCCCTCCCTCATCAGCCCACCAAACCA
AACCTAGCCTCCAAGAGTGGGAAGAAATTAAAGCAAGATAGGCTATTAAGTGCAGAGGGAGAGAAAATGC
CTCCAACATGTGAGGAAGTAATGAGAGAAATCATAGAATTTTAAGGCCATGATTTAAGGCCATCATGGCC
TTAATCTTCCGCTTCCTCGCTCACTGACTCGCTGCGCTCGGTCGTTCGGCTGCGGCGAGCGGTATCAGCT
CACTCAAAGGCGGTAATACGGTTATCCACAGAATCAGGGGATAACGCAGGAAAGAACATGTGAGCAAAAG
GCCAGCAAAAGGCCAGGAACCGTAAAAAGGCCGCGTTGCTGGCGTTTTTCCATAGGCTCCGCCCCCCTGA
CGAGCATCACAAAAATCGACGCTCAAGTCAGAGGTGGCGAAACCCGACAGGACTATAAAGATACCAGGCG
TTTCCCCCTGGAAGCTCCCTCGTGCGCTCTCCTGTTCCGACCCTGCCGCTTACCGGATACCTGTCCGCCT
TTCTCCCTTCGGGAAGCGTGGCGCTTTCTCATAGCTCACGCTGTAGGTATCTCAGTTCGGTGTAGGTCGT
TCGCTCCAAGCTGGGCTGTGTGCACGAACCCCCCGTTCAGCCCGACCGCTGCGCCTTATCCGGTAACTAT
CGTCTTGAGTCCAACCCGGTAAGACACGACTTATCGCCACTGGCAGCAGCCACTGGTAACAGGATTAGCA
GAGCGAGGTATGTAGGCGGTGCTACAGAGTTCTTGAAGTGGTGGCCTAACTACGGCTACACTAGAAGAAC
AGTATTTGGTATCTGCGCTCTGCTGAAGCCAGTTACCTTCGGAAAAAGAGTTGGTAGCTCTTGATCCGGC
AAACAAACCACCGCTGGTAGCGGTGGTTTTTTTGTTTGCAAGCAGCAGATTACGCGCAGAAAAAAAGGAT
CTCAAGAAGATCCTTTGATCTTTTCTACGGGGTCTGACGCTCAGTGGAACGAAAACTCACGTTAAGGGAT
TTTGGTCATGAGATTATCAAAAAGGATCTTCACCTAGATCCTTTTAAATTAAAAATGAAGTTTTAAATCA
ATCTAAAGTATATATGAGTAAACTTGGTCTGACAGTTACCAATGCTTAATCAGTGAGGCACCTATCTCAG
CGATCTGTCTATTTCGTTCATCCATAGTTGCCTGACTCGGGGGGGGGGGGCGCTGAGGTCTGCCTCGTGA
AGAAGGTGTTGCTGACTCATACCAGGCCTGAATCGCCCCATCATCCAGCCAGAAAGTGAGGGAGCCACGG
TTGATGAGAGCTTTGTTGTAGGTGGACCAGTTGGTGATTTTGAACTTTTGCTTTGCCACGGAACGGTCTG
CGTTGTCGGGAAGATGCGTGATCTGATCCTTCAACTCAGCAAAAGTTCGATTTATTCAACAAAGCCGCCG
TCCCGTCAAGTCAGCGTAATGCTCTGCCAGTGTTACAACCAATTAACCAATTCTGATT
Features (pLannotate 1.2.2; 15 found; start..end, strand, type, name):
    937..1024    -  promoter       AmpR promoter (fragment): bla
   1119..1154    +  CDS            rop (fragment): Rop protein, which maintains plasmids at low copy number; rop
   1256..1354    +  misc_feature   bom (fragment): basis of mobility region from pBR322
   1440..1819    +  enhancer       CMV enhancer: human cytomegalovirus immediate early enhancer
   1820..2023    +  promoter       CMV promoter: human cytomegalovirus (CMV) immediate early promoter
   2112..2339    +  LTR            5' LTR (truncated) (fragment): truncated 5' long terminal repeat (LTR) from human T-cell leukemia virus (HTLV) type 1
   2343..2453    +  intron         CMV intron (fragment): modified intron A from human cytomegalovirus
   2504..2572    +  CDS            Ighv1-61 (fragment): HVM05_MOUSE - Also known as Igh-VJ558. Experimental evidence at protein level: Swiss-Prot protein existence level 1. From Mus musculus (Mouse).
   2906..3922    +  CDS            IGHG1: IGHG1_HUMAN - Experimental evidence at protein level: Swiss-Prot protein existence level 1. Constant region of immunoglobulin heavy chains. Immunoglobulins, also known as antibodies, are membrane-bound or secreted glycoproteins produced by B lymphocytes. In the recognition phase of humoral immunity, the membrane-bound immunoglobulins serve as receptors which, upon binding of a specific antigen, trigger the clonal expansion and differentiation of B lymphocytes into immunoglobulins- secreting plasma cells. Secreted immunoglobulins mediate the effector phase of humoral immunity, which results in
   3977..7561    +  CDS            S (fragment): SPIKE_SARS2 - Experimental evidence at protein level: Swiss-Prot protein existence level 1. [Spike glycoprotein]: May down-regulate host tetherin (BST2) by lysosomal degradation, thereby counteracting its antiviral activity. From Severe acute respiratory syndrome coronavirus 2 (2019-nCoV) (SARS-CoV-2).
   7755..7979    +  polyA_signal   bGH poly(A) signal: bovine growth hormone polyadenylation signal
   8517..9105    -  rep_origin     ori: high-copy-number ColE1/pMB1/pBR322/pUC origin of replication
   9277..9348    -  CDS            bla(M) (fragment): β-lactamase lacking the signal sequence; bla(M); allows cytosolic expression of β-lactamase
   9360..9506    -  CDS            TRA2_ECOLX (fragment): Protein predicted: Swiss-Prot protein existence level 4. Required for transposition of transposon Tn903. From Escherichia coli.
   9647..814     -  CDS            KanR (across the origin): aminoglycoside phosphotransferase; aph(3')-Ia; confers resistance to kanamycin in bacteria or G418 (Geneticin®) in eukaryotes
