[The description below was written by a language model from this plasmid's Addgene catalogue record and pLannotate feature annotations shown in this document.]
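Description:
pVRC8400-SARS-CoV-2-S2P-B.1.617.1-AVI is a mammalian expression plasmid of about 9.6 kb, built on the pVRC8400 backbone, for producing a soluble SARS-CoV-2 spike probe from the B.1.617.1 variant. It is propagated in E. coli through a high-copy ColE1/pUC-type origin and selected with kanamycin via an aph(3')-Ia KanR gene. Short fragments of bla, rop, bom and a Tn903 transposase also appear in the annotation. These look like backbone remnants rather than functional elements.

The expression cassette is driven by the human CMV immediate-early enhancer and promoter. Downstream of these lie a truncated HTLV-1 5' LTR segment and a partial CMV intron A, a leader arrangement commonly used to boost transcript processing and translation. The cassette ends with the bovine growth hormone polyadenylation signal. The open reading frame begins with a short mouse immunoglobulin heavy-chain variable fragment, which probably serves as a secretion leader, although the record does not say so. Human IGHG1 constant-region sequence follows, corresponding to the single-chain Fc (scFc) listed as an N-terminal fusion. According to the catalogue fields, an HRV3C protease site separates the Fc from the spike, and an AVI tag sits at the C terminus; neither small element is picked up in the feature table. The spike fragment is the S2P form, a name conventionally denoting the two-proline prefusion-stabilised spike, and it carries T95I, G142D, E154K, L452R, E484Q, D614G, P681R and Q1071H.

In this design the Fc would typically serve as an affinity purification handle, HRV3C cleavage releases the spike from the Fc, and the AVI tag allows site-specific biotinylation. This fits the plasmid's origin in work on molecular probes of variant spike ectodomains and subdomains.
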