Addgene plasmid #176333: pVRC8400-SARS-CoV-2-S2P-B.1.617.1-AVI
Purpose: Expresses SARS-CoV-2 S2P protein from the B.1.617.1 variant with single chain Fc, HRV3C protease cleavage site, and AVI tag
Depositing lab: Peter Kwong. Depositing organization: National Institute of Allergy and Infectious Diseases (NIAID). Publication: Molecular probes of spike ectodomain and its subdomains for SARS-CoV-2 variants, Alpha through Omicron. Teng IT, Nazzari AF, Choe M, Liu T, Oliveira de Souza M, Petrova Y, Tsybovsky Y, Wang S, Zhang B, Artamonov M, Madan B, Huang A, Lopez Acevedo SN, Pan X, Ruckwardt TJ, DeKosky BJ, Mascola JR, Misasi J, Sullivan NJ, Zhou T, Kwong PD. PLoS One. 2022 May 24;17(5):e0268767. doi: 10.1371/journal.pone.0268767. eCollection 2022. PubMed 35609088.
Backbone
  Vector backbone: pVRC8400
  Vector type: Mammalian Expression
Growth in bacteria
  Bacterial resistance: Kanamycin, 50 μg/mL
  Growth temperature: 37°C
  Growth strain: DH5alpha
  Copy number: Unknown
Gene/Insert
  Gene/Insert name: SARS-CoV-2-S2P-B.1.617.1
  Mutation: T95I, G142D, E154K, L452R, E484Q, D614G, P681R, Q1071H
  Entrez Gene: S (a.k.a. GU280_gp02, spike glycoprotein)
  Tag / fusion protein: scFc (N terminal on insert); HRV3C (N terminal on insert); AVI (C terminal on insert)
Terms and licenses: Academic/Nonprofit Terms; Industry Terms: Not Available to Industry
How to cite: pVRC8400-SARS-CoV-2-S2P-B.1.617.1-AVI was a gift from Peter Kwong (Addgene plasmid # 176333 ; http://n2t.net/addgene:176333 ; RRID:Addgene_176333)
